>Addgene plasmid #246761 | EKAREN5-c | addgene full sequence | sequence record 494126 | Addgene Long Read Sequencing Result
AGGAATAGAAGAAGAAGGTGGAGAGAGAGACAGAGACAGATCCATTCGATTAGTGAACGGATCTCGACGG
TATCGGTTTTAAAAGAAAAGGGGGGATTGGGGGGTACAGTGCAGGGGAAAGAATAGTAGACATAATAGCA
ACAGACATACAAACTAAAGAATTACAAAAACAAATTACAAAAATTCAAAATTTTATCGATCATATGACTA
GAGCGGCCTTAGGCTCCGGTGCGCGTCAGTGGGCAGAGCGCACATCGCCCACAGTCCCCGAGAAGTTGGG
GGGAGGGGTCGGCAATTGAACCGGTGCCTAGAGAAGGTGGCGCGGGGTAAACTGGGAAAGTGATGTCGTG
TACTGGCTCCGCCTTTTTCCCGAGGGTGGGGGAGAACCGTATATAAGTGCAGTAGTCGCCGTGAACGTTC
TTTTTCGCAACGGGTTTGCCGCCAGAACACAGGTAAGTGCCGTGTGTGGTTCCCGCGGGCCTGGCCTCTT
TACGGGTTATGGCCCTTGCGTGCCTTGAATTACTTCCACCTGGCTCCAGTACGTGATTCTTGATCCCGAG
CTGGAGCCAGGGGCGGGCCTTGCGCTTTAGGAGCCCCTTCGCCTCGTGCTTGAGTTGAGGCCTGGCCTGG
GCGCTGGGGCCGCCGCGTGCGAATCTGGTGGCACCTTCGCGCCTGTCTCGCTGCTTTCGATAAGTCTCTA
GCCATTTAAAATTTTTGATGACCTGCTGCGACGCTTTTTTTCTGGCAAGATAGTCTTGTAAATGCGGGCC
AGGATCTGCACACTGGTATTTCGGTTTTTGGGGCCGCGGGCGGCGACGGGGCCCGTGCGTCCCAGCGCAC
ATGTTCGGCGAGGCGGGGCCTGCGAGCGCGGCCACCGAGAATCGGACGGGGGTAGTCTCAAGCTGGCCGG
CCTGCTCTGGTGCCTGGCCTCGCGCCGCCGTGTATCGCCCCGCCCTGGGCGGCAAGGCTGGCCCGGTCGG
CACCAGTTGCGTGAGCGGAAAGATGGCCGCTTCCCGGCCCTGCTCCAGGGGGCTCAAAATGGAGGACGCG
GCGCTCGGGAGAGCGGGCGGGTGAGTCACCCACACAAAGGAAAGGGGCCTTTCCGTCCTCAGCCGTCGCT
TCATGTGACTCCACGGAGTACCGGGCGCCGTCCAGGCACCTCGATTAGTTCTGGAGCTTTTGGAGTACGT
CGTCTTTAGGTTGGGGGGAGGGGTTTTATGCGATGGAGTTTCCCCACACTGAGTGGGTGGAGACTGAAGT
TAGGCCAGCTTGGCACTTGATGTAATTCTCCTTGGAATTTGCCCTTTTTGAGTTTGGATCTTGGTTCATT
CTCAAGCCTCAGACAGTGGTTCAAAGTTTTTTTCTTCCATTTCAGGTGTCGTGATTAATTAAACGCGTAC
CGATAGCTTCGAATTCTGCAGTCGACGATATCACTAGTCTCGAGCATTTTGGCAAAGAATTCGGCATGGT
GAGCAAGGGCGAGGAGCTGTTCACCGGGGTGGTGCCCATCCTGGTCGAGCTGGACGGCGACGTAAACGGC
CACAAGTTCAGCGTGTCCGGCGAGGGCGAGGGCGATGCCACCTACGGCAAGCTGACCCTGAAGCTTCTAT
GCACCACCGGCAAGCTGCCCGTGCCCTGGCCCACCCTCGTGACCACCCTGGGCTACGGCCTGCAGTGCTT
CGCCCGCTACCCCGACCACATGAAGCAGCACGACTTCTTCAAGTCCGCCATGCCCGAAGGCTACGTCCAG
GAGCGCACCATCTTCTTCAAGGACGACGGCAACTACAAGACCCGCGCCGAGGTGAAGTTCGAGGGCGACA
CCCTGGTGAACCGCATCGAGCTGAAGGGCATCGACTTCAAGGAGGACGGCAACATCCTGGGGCACAAGCT
GGAGTACAACTACAACAGCCACAACGTCTATATCACCGCCGACAAGCAGAAGAACGGCATCAAGGCCAAC
TTCAAGATCCGCCACAACATCGAGGACGGCGGCGTGCAGCTCGCCGACCACTACCAGCAGAACACCCCCA
TCGGCGACGGCCCCGTGCTGCTGCCCGACAACCACTACCTGAGCTACCAGTCCGCCCTGTTCAAAGACCC
CAACGAGAAGCGCGATCACATGGTCCTGCTGGAGTTCCTGACCGCCGCCGGGATCACTGAGGGCATGAAC
GAGCTGTACCTCGAGATGGCGGACGAGGAGAAGCTGCCGCCCGGCTGGGAGAAGCGCATGAGCCGCAGCT
CAGGCCGAGTGTACTACTTCAACCACATCACTAACGCCAGCCAGTGGGAGCGGCCCAGCGGCAACAGCAG
CAGTGGTGGCAAAAACGGGCAGGGGGAGCCTGCCAGGGGTACCAGTGCTGGTGGTAGTGCTGGTGGTAGT
GCTGGTGGTAGTGCTGGTGGTAGTGCTGGTGGTTCCGGCAGTGCTGGTGGTAGTGCTGGTGGTAGTACCA
GTGCTGGTGGTAGTGCTGGTGGTAGTGCTGGTGGTAGTGCTGGTGGTAGTGCTGGTGGTTCCGGCAGTGC
TGGTGGTAGTGCTGGTGGTAGTACCAGTGCTGGTGGTAGTGCTGGTGGTAGTGCTGGTGGTAGTGCTGGT
GGTAGTGCTGGTGGTTCCGGCAGTGCTGGTGGTAGTGCTGGTGGTAGTACCAGTGCTGGTGGTAGTGCTG
GTGGTAGTGCTGGTGGTAGTGCTGGTGGTAGTGCTGGTGGTTCCGGACCAGATGTCCCTAGAACTCCAGT
GGATCCAGCATGGCTGTCATTCCAATTTCCGGGCGGCCGCATGGTGAGCAAGGGCGAGGAGCTGTTCACC
GGGGTGGTGCCCATCCTGGTCGAGCTGGACGGCGACGTAAACGGCCACAAGTTCAGCGTGTCCGGCGAGG
GCGAGGGCGATGCCACCTACGGCAAGCTGACCCTGAAGTTCATCTGCACCACCGGCAAGCTGCCCGTGCC
CTGGCCCACCCTCGTGACCACCCTGTCCTGGGGCGTGCAGTGCTTCGCCCGCTACCCCGACCACATGAAG
CAGCACGACTTCTTCAAGTCCGCCATGCCCGAAGGCTACGTCCAGGAGCGCACCATCTTCTTCAAGGACG
ACGGCAACTACAAGACCCGCGCCGAGGTGAAGTTCGAGGGCGACACCCTGGTGAACCGCATCGAGCTGAA
GGGCATCGACTTCAAGGAGGACGGCAACATCCTGGGGCACAAGCTGGAGTACAACTACATCAGCGGGAAC
GTCTATATCACCGCCGACAAGCAGAAGAACGGCATCAAGGCCAACTTCAAGATCCGCCACAACATCGAGG
ACGGCGGCGTGCAGCTCGCCGACCACTACCAGCAGAACACCCCCATCGGCGACGGCCCCGTGCTGCTGCC
CGACAACCACTACCTGAGCACCCAGTCCGCCTTAAGCAAAGACCCCAACGAGAAGCGCGATCACATGGTC
CTGCTGGAGTTCTTGACCGCCGCCGGGATCACTCTCGGCATGGACGAGCTGTCTAGACCTAAGAAGAAGC
GTAAGGTGTAAGTCGACGGTCGAGTCGAGAAGCTAGCCTAGTGCCATTTGTTCAGTGGTTCGTAGGGCTT
TCCCCCACTGTTTGGCTTTCAGTTATATGGATGATGTGGTATTGGGGGCCAAGTCTGTACAGCATCTTGA
GTCCCTTTTTACCGCTGTTACCAATTTTCTTTTGTCTTTGGGTAAACCCGGGAATTCCGCCCCTCTCCCC
CCCTAACGTTACTGGCCGAAGCCGCTTGGAATAAGGCCGGTGTGCGTTTGTCTATATGTTATTTTCCACC
ATATTGCCGTCTTTTGGCAATGTGAGGGCCCGGAAACCTGGCCCTGTCTTCTTGACGAGCATTCCTAGGG
GTCTTTCCCCTCTCGCCAAAGGAATGCAAGGTCTGTTGAATGTCGTGAAGGAAGCAGTTCCTCTGGAAGC
TTCTTGAAGACAAACAACGTCTGTAGCGACCCTTTGCAGGCAGCGGAACCCCCCACCTGGCGACAGGTGC
CTCTGCGGCCAAAAGCCACGTGTATAAGATACACCTGCAAAGGCGGCACAACCCCAGTGCCACGTTGTGA
GTTGGATAGTTGTGGAAAGAGTCAAATGGCTCTCCTCAAGCGTATTCAACAAGGGGCTGAAGGATGCCCA
GAAGGTACCCCATTGTATGGGATCTGATCTGGGGCCTCGGTGCACATGCTTTACATGTGTTTAGTCGAGG
TTAAAAAAACGTCTAGGCCCCCCGAACCACGGGGACGTGGTTTTCCTTTGAAAAACACGATGATAATATG
GATATGGCCACAACGGTCGCCACCATGACCGAGTACAAGCCCACGGTGCGCCTCGCCACCCGCGACGACG
TCCCCAGGGCCGTACGCACCCTCGCCGCCGCGTTCGCCGACTACCCCGCCACGCGCCACACCGTCGATCC
GGACCGCCACATCGAGCGGGTCACCGAGCTGCAAGAACTCTTCCTCACGCGCGTCGGGCTCGACATCGGC
AAGGTGTGGGTCGCGGACGACGGCGCCGCGGTGGCGGTCTGGACCACGCCGGAGAGCGTCGAAGCGGGGG
CGGTGTTCGCCGAGATCGGCCCGCGCATGGCCGAGTTGAGCGGTTCCCGGCTGGCCGCGCAGCAACAGAT
GGAAGGCCTCCTGGCGCCGCACCGGCCCAAGGAGCCCGCGTGGTTCCTGGCCACCGTCGGCGTCTCGCCC
GACCACCAGGGCAAGGGTCTGGGCAGCGCCGTCGTGCTCCCCGGAGTGGAGGCGGCCGAGCGCGCCGGGG
TGCCCGCCTTCCTGGAGACCTCCGCGCCCCGCAACCTCCCCTTCTACGAGCGGCTCGGCTTCACCGTCAC
CGCCGACGTCGAGGTGCCCGAAGGACCGCGCACCTGGTGCATGACCCGCAAGCCCGGTGCCTGACGCCCG
CCCCACGACCCGCAGCGCCCGACCGAAAGGAGCGCACGACCCCATGCATGTATTCAATCTAAGCAGGCTT
TCACTTTCTCGCCAACTTACAAGGCCTTTCTGTGTAAACAATACCTGAACCTTTACCCCGTTGCCCGGCA
ACGGCCAGGTCTGTGCCAAGTGTTTGCTGACGCAACCCCCACTGGCTGGGGCTTGGTCATGGGCCATCAG
CGCATGCGTGGAACCTTTTCGGCTCCTCTGCCGATCCATACTGCGGAACTCCTAGCCGCTTGTTTTGCTC
GCAGCAGGTCTGGAGCAAACATTATCGGGACTGATAACTCTGTTGTCCTATCCCGCAAATATACATCGTT
TCCATGGCTGCTAGGCTGTGCTGCCAACTGGATCCTGCGCGGGACGTCCTTTGTTTACGTCCCGTCGGCG
CTGAATCCTGCGGACGACCCTTCTCGGGGTCGCTTGGGACTCTCTCGTCCCCTTCTCCGTCTGCCGTTCC
GACCGACCACGGGGCGCACCTCTCTTTACGCGGACTCCCCGTCTGTGCCTTCTCATCTGCCGGACCGTGT
GCACTTCGCTTCACCTCTGCACGTCGCATGGAGACCACCGTGAACGCCCACCAAATATTGCCCAAGGTCT
TACATAAGAGGACTCTTGGACTCTCAGCAATGTCAACGACCGACCTTGAGGCATACTTCAAAGACTGTTT
GTTTAAAGACTGGGAGGAGTTGGGGGAGGAGATTAGGTTAAAGGTCTTTGTACTAGGAGGCTGTAGGCAT
AAATTGGTCTGCGCACCAGCACCATGGCGCAATCACTAGAGCGGGGTACCTTTAAGACCAATGACTTACA
AGGCAGCTGTAGATCTTAGCCACTTTTTAAAAGAAAAGGGGGGACTGGAAGGGCTAATTCACTCCCAACG
AAGACAAGATCTGCTTTTTGCTTGTACTGGGTCTCTCTGGTTAGACCAGATCTGAGCCTGGGAGCTCTCT
GGCTAACTAGGGAACCCACTGCTTAAGCCTCAATAAAGCTTGCCTTGAGTGCTTCAAGTAGTGTGTGCCC
GTCTGTTGTGTGACTCTGGTAACTAGAGATCCCTCAGACCCTTTTAGTCAGTGTGGAAAATCTCTAGCAG
TAGTAGTTCATGTCATCTTATTATTCAGTATTTATAACTTGCAAAGAAATGAATATCAGAGAGTGAGAGG
AACTTGTTTATTGCAGCTTATAATGGTTACAAATAAAGCAATAGCATCACAAATTTCACAAATAAAGCAT
TTTTTTCACTGCATTCTAGTTGTGGTTTGTCCAAACTCATCAATGTATCTTATCATGTCTGGCTCTAGCT
ATCCCGCCCCTAACTCCGCCCATCCCGCCCCTAACTCCGCCCAGTTCCGCCCATTCTCCGCCCCATGGCT
GACTAATTTTTTTTATTTATGCAGAGGCCGAGGCCGCCTCGGCCTCTGAGCTATTCCAGAAGTAGTGAGG
AGGCTTTTTTGGAGGCCTAGGGACGTACCCAATTCGCCCTATAGTGAGTCGTATTACGCGCGCTCACTGG
CCGTCGTTTTACAACGTCGTGACTGGGAAAACCCTGGCGTTACCCAACTTAATCGCCTTGCAGCACATCC
CCCTTTCGCCAGCTGGCGTAATAGCGAAGAGGCCCGCACCGATCGCCCTTCCCAACAGTTGCGCAGCCTG
AATGGCGAATGGG
[124 nt withheld, positions 6594-6717]
C
[91 nt withheld, positions 6719-6809]
A
[49 nt withheld, positions 6811-6859]
CCTTTGACGTTGGAGTCCACGTTCTTT
[37 nt withheld, positions 6887-6923]
ACCCTATCTCGGTCTATTCTTTTGATTTATAAGGGATTTTGCCGATTTCGGCCTATTGGTTAAAAAATGA
GCTGATTTAACAAAAATTTAACGCGAATTTTAACAAAATATTAACGCTTACAATTTAGGTGGCACTTTTC
GGGGAAATGTGCGCGGAACCCCTATTTGTTTATTTTTCTAAATACATTCAAATATGTATCCGCTCATGAG
ACAATAACCCTGATAAATGCTTCAATAATATTGAAAAAGGAAGAGTATGAGTATTCAACATTTCCGTGTC
GCCCTTATTCCCTTTTTTGCGGCATTTTGCCTTCCTGTTTTTGCTCACCCAGAAACGCTGGTGAAAGTAA
AAGATGCTGAAGATCAGTTGGGTGCACGAGTGGGTTACATCGAACTGGATCTCAACAGCGGTAAGATCCT
TGAGAGTTTTCGCCCCGAAGAACGTTTTCCAATGATGAGCACTTTTAAAGTTCTGCTATGTGGCGCGGTA
TTATCCCGTATTGACGCCGGGCAAGAGCAACTCGGTCGCCGCATACACTATTCTCAGAATGACTTGGTTG
AGTACTCACCAGTCACAGAAAAGCATCTTACGGATGGCATGACAGTAAGAGAATTATGCAGTGCTGCCAT
AACCATGAGTGATAACACTGCGGCCAACTTACTTCTGACAACGATCGGAGGACCGAAGGAGCTAACCGCT
TTTTTGCACAACATGGGGGATCATGTAACTCGCCTTGATCGTTGGGAACCGGAGCTGAATGAAGCCATAC
CAAACGACGAGCGTGACACCACGATGCCTGTAGCAATGGCAACAACGTTGCGCAAACTATTAACTGGCGA
ACTACTTACTCTAGCTTCCCGGCAACAATTAATAGACTGGATGGAGGCGGATAAAGTTGCAGGACCACTT
CTGCGCTCGGCCCTTCCGGCTGGCTGGTTTATTGCTGATAAATCTGGAGCCGGTGAGCGTGGGTCTCGCG
GTATCATTGCAGCACTGGGGCCAGATGGTAAGCCCTCCCGTATCGTAGTTATCTACACGACGGGGAGTCA
GGCAACTATGGATGAACGAAATAGACAGATCGCTGAGATAGGTGCCTCACTGATTAAGCATTGGTAACTG
TCAGACCAAGTTTACTCATATATACTTTAGATTGATTTAAAACTTCATTTTTAATTTAAAAGGATCTAGG
TGAAGATCCTTTTTGATAATCTCATGACCAAAATCCCTTAACGTGAGTTTTCGTTCCACTGAGCGTCAGA
CCCCGTAGAAAAGATCAAAGGATCTTCTTGAGATCCTTTTTTTCTGCGCGTAATCTGCTGCTTGCAAACA
AAAAAACCACCGCTACCAGCGGTGGTTTGTTTGCCGGATCAAGAGCTACCAACTCTTTTTCCGAAGGTAA
CTGGCTTCAGCAGAGCGCAGATACCAAATACTGTTCTTCTAGTGTAGCCGTAGTTAGGCCACCACTTCAA
GAACTCTGTAGCACCGCCTACATACCTCGCTCTGCTAATCCTGTTACCAGTGGCTGCTGCCAGTGGCGAT
AAGTCGTGTCTTACCGGGTTGGACTCAAGACGATAGTTACCGGATAAGGCGCAGCGGTCGGGCTGAACGG
GGGGTTCGTGCACACAGCCCAGCTTGGAGCGAACGACCTACACCGAACTGAGATACCTACAGCGTGAGCT
ATGAGAAAGCGCCACGCTTCCCGAAGGGAGAAAGGCGGACAGGTATCCGGTAAGCGGCAGGGTCGGAACA
GGAGAGCGCACGAGGGAGCTTCCAGGGGGAAACGCCTGGTATCTTTATAGTCCTGTCGGGTTTCGCCACC
TCTGACTTGAGCGTCGATTTTTGTGATGCTCGTCAGGGGGGCGGAGCCTATGGAAAAACGCCAGCAACGC
GGCCTTTTTACGGTTCCTGGCCTTTTGCTGGCCTTTTGCTCACATGTTCTTTCCTGCGTTATCCCCTGAT
TCTGTGGATAACCGTATTACCGCCTTTGAGTGAGCTGATACCGCTCGCCGCAGCCGAACGACCGAGCGCA
GCGAGTCAGTGAGCGAGGAAGCGGAAGAGCGCCCAATACGCAAACCGCCTCTCCCCGCGCGTTGGCCGAT
TCATTAATGCAGCTGGCACGACAGGTTTCCCGACTGGAAAGCGGGCAGTGAGCGCAACGCAATTAATGTG
AGTTAGCTCACTCATTAGGCACCCCAGGCTTTACACTTTATGCTTCCGGCTCGTATGTTGTGTGGAATTG
TGAGCGGATAACAATTTCACACAGGAAACAGCTATGACCATGATTACGCCAAGCGCGCAATTAACCCTCA
CTAAAGGGAACAAAAGCTGGAGCTGCAAGCTTAATGTAGTCTTATGCAATACTCTTGTAGTCTTGCAACA
TGGTAACGATGAGTTAGCAACATGCCTTACAAGGAGAGAAAAAGCACCGTGCATGCCGATTGGTGGAAGT
AAGGTGGTACGATCGTGCCTTATTAGGAAGGCAACAGACGGGTCTGACATGGATTGGACGAACCACTGAA
TTGCCGCATTGCAGAGATATTGTATTTAAGTGCCTAGCTCGATACATAAACGGGTCTCTCTGGTTAGACC
AGATCTGAGCCTGGGAGCTCTCTGGCTAACTAGGGAACCCACTGCTTAAGCCTCAATAAAGCTTGCCTTG
AGTGCTTCAAGTAGTGTGTGCCCGTCTGTTGTGTGACTCTGGTAACTAGAGATCCCTCAGACCCTTTTAG
TCAGTGTGGAAAATCTCTAGCAGTGGCGCCCGAACAGGGACTTGAAAGCGAAAGGGAAACCAGAGGAGCT
CTCTCGACGCAGGACTCGGCTTGCTGAAGCGCGCACGGCAAGAGGCGAGGGGCGGCGACTGGTGAGTACG
CCAAAAATTTTGACTAGCGGAGGCTAGAAGGAGAGAGATGGGTGCGAGAGCGTCAGTATTAAGCGGGGGA
GAATTAGATCGCGATGGGAAAAAATTCGGTTAAGGCCAGGGGGAAAGAAAAAATATAAATTAAAACATAT
AGTATGGGCAAGCAGGGAGCTAGAACGATTCGCAGTTAATCCTGGCCTGTTAGAAACATCAGAAGGCTGT
AGACAAATACTGGGACAGCTACAACCATCCCTTCAGACAGGATCAGAAGAACTTAGATCATTATATAATA
CAGTAGCAACCCTCTATTGTGTGCATCAAAGGATAGAGATAAAAGACACCAAGGAAGCTTTAGACAAGAT
AGAGGAAGAGCAAAACAAAAGTAAGACCACCGCACAGCAAGCGGCCGCTGATCTTCAGACCTGGAGGAGG
AGATATGAGGGACAATTGGAGAAGTGAATTATATAAATATAAAGTAGTAAAAATTGAACCATTAGGAGTA
GCACCCACCAAGGCAAAGAGAAGAGTGGTGCAGAGAGAAAAAAGAGCAGTGGGAATAGGAGCTTTGTTCC
TTGGGTTCTTGGGAGCAGCAGGAAGCACTATGGGCGCAGCGTCAATGACGCTGACGGTACAGGCCAGACA
ATTATTGTCTGGTATAGTGCAGCAGCAGAACAATTTGCTGAGGGCTATTGAGGCGCAACAGCATCTGTTG
CAACTCACAGTCTGGGGCATCAAGCAGCTCCAGGCAAGAATCCTGGCTGTGGAAAGATACCTAAAGGATC
AACAGCTCCTGGGGATTTGGGGTTGCTCTGGAAAACTCATTTGCACCACTGCTGTGCCTTGGAATGCTAG
TTGGAGTAATAAATCTCTGGAACAGATTTGGAATCACACGACCTGGATGGAGTGGGACAGAGAAATTAAC
AATTACACAAGCTTAATACACTCCTTAATTGAAGAATCGCAAAACCAGCAAGAAAAGAATGAACAAGAAT
TATTGGAATTAGATAAATGGGCAAGTTTGTGGAATTGGTTTAACATAACAAATTGGCTGTGGTATATAAA
ATTATTCATAATGATAGTAGGAGGCTTGGTAGGTTTAAGAATAGTTTTTGCTGTACTTTCTATAGTGAAT
AGAGTTAGGCAGGGATATTCACCATTATCGTTTCAGACCCACCTCCCAACCCCGAGGGGACCCGACAGGC
CCGA
Features (pLannotate 1.2.2; 32 found; start..end, strand, type, name):
     77..194     +  misc_feature   cPPT/CTS: central polypurine tract and central termination sequence of HIV-1
    222..1384    +  promoter       EF-1α promoter: strong constitutive promoter for human elongation factor EF-1α
   1405..1427    +  misc_feature   MCS (fragment): multiple cloning site
   1466..2179    +  CDS            YPet: YPet is a basic (constitutively fluorescent) yellow fluorescent protein published in 2005, derived from Aequorea victoria. It has moderate acid sensitivity.
   2186..2347    +  CDS            PIN1 (fragment): PIN1_HUMAN - Experimental evidence at protein level: Swiss-Prot protein existence level 1. Peptidyl-prolyl cis/trans isomerase (PPIase) that binds to and isomerizes specific phosphorylated Ser/Thr-Pro (pSer/Thr-Pro) motifs (PubMed:21497122, PubMed:23623683, PubMed:29686383). By inducing conformational changes in a subset of phosphorylated proteins, acts as a molecular switch in multiple cellular processes (PubMed:21497122, PubMed:22033920, PubMed:23623683). Displays a preference for acidic residues located N-terminally to the proline bond to be isomerized. Regulates mitosis presumably by inter
   2771..3481    +  CDS            Turquoise-GL: Turquoise-GL is a basic (constitutively fluorescent) cyan fluorescent protein published in 2010, derived from Aequorea victoria.
   3538..3684    +  CDS            HBsAg (S) (fragment): major/small (S) envelope protein of hepatitis B virus hepatitis B surface antigen
   3804..4266    +  misc_feature   IRES: internal ribosome entry site (IRES) of the encephalomyocarditis virus (EMCV)
   4295..4894    +  CDS            PuroR: puromycin N-acetyltransferase; pac from Streptomyces alboniger; confers resistance to puromycin
   5030..5288    +  ncRNA          HBV PRE 1151-1410: Accession: RF02816 - Hepatitis B virus post-transcriptional regulatory element 1151-1410
   5254..5694    +  CDS            X: X_HBVD3 - Experimental evidence at protein level: Swiss-Prot protein existence level 1. Multifunctional protein that plays a role in silencing host antiviral defenses and promoting viral transcription. Does not seem to be essential for HBV infection. May be directly involved in development of cirrhosis and liver cancer (hepatocellular carcinoma). Most of cytosolic activities involve modulation of cytosolic calcium. The effect on apoptosis is controversial depending on the cell types in which the studies have been conducted. May induce apoptosis by localizing in mitochondria and causing loss of
   5716..5784    +  CDS            nef (fragment): NEF_HV1Z2 - Experimental evidence at protein level: Swiss-Prot protein existence level 1. Extracellular Nef protein targets CD4(+) T-lymphocytes for apoptosis by interacting with CXCR4 surface receptors. From Human immunodeficiency virus type 1 group M subtype D (isolate Z2/CDC-Z34) (HIV-1).
   5786..6019    +  LTR            3' LTR (ΔU3): self-inactivating 3' long terminal repeat (LTR) from HIV-1
   6091..6212    +  polyA_signal   SV40 poly(A) signal: SV40 polyadenylation signal
   6252..6387    +  rep_origin     SV40 ori: SV40 origin of replication
   6408..6426    -  promoter       T7 promoter: promoter for bacteriophage T7 RNA polymerase
   6434..6589    +  CDS            lacZα (fragment): LacZα fragment of β-galactosidase; lacZ fragment
   6594..7022    +  rep_origin     f1 ori (sequence partly withheld): f1 bacteriophage origin of replication; arrow indicates direction of (+) strand synthesis
   7075..7179    +  promoter       AmpR promoter: bla
   7180..8040    +  CDS            AmpR: β-lactamase; bla; confers resistance to ampicillin, carbenicillin, and related antibiotics
   8211..8799    +  rep_origin     ori: high-copy-number ColE1/pMB1/pBR322/pUC origin of replication
   8982..9074    +  CDS            lacI (fragment): lac repressor; lacI; The lac repressor binds to the lac operator to inhibit transcription in E. coli. This inhibition can be relieved by adding lactose or isopropyl-β-D-thiogalactopyranoside (IPTG).
   9087..9108    +  protein_bind   CAP binding site: CAP binding activates transcription in the presence of cAMP. E. coli catabolite activator protein
   9123..9153    +  promoter       lac promoter: promoter for the E. coli lac operon
   9157..9179    +  protein_bind   lac operator (fragment): The lac repressor binds to the lac operator to inhibit transcription in E. coli. This inhibition can be relieved by adding lactose or isopropyl-β-D-thiogalactopyranoside (IPTG). lac repressor encoded by lacI
   9222..9240    +  promoter       T3 promoter: promoter for bacteriophage T3 RNA polymerase
   9268..9494    +  promoter       RSV promoter: Rous sarcoma virus enhancer/promoter
   9495..9675    +  LTR            5' LTR (truncated): truncated 5' long terminal repeat (LTR) from HIV-1
   9722..9847    +  misc_feature   HIV-1 Ψ: packaging signal of human immunodeficiency virus type 1
   9831..10194   +  CDS            HIV-1 gag (fragment): gag protein from human immunodeficiency virus 1; gag
  10340..10573   +  misc_feature   RRE: The Rev response element (RRE) of HIV-1 allows for Rev-dependent mRNA export from the nucleus to the cytoplasm.
  10950..63      +  CDS            Rev (fragment) (across the origin): human immunodeficiency virus 1 (HIV-1) Rev protein; rev; enhances nuclear export of unspliced and incompletely spliced viral mRNAs
