[The description below was written by a language model from this plasmid's Addgene catalogue record and pLannotate feature annotations shown in this document.]
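Description:
EKAREN5-c is a third-generation-style, self-inactivating HIV-1 lentiviral expression plasmid built on a pLV backbone (about 11 kb). It serves as the control construct for the ERK activity biosensors EKAREN5 and EKAREN5-gl, retaining the original YPet/mTurquoise-GL fluorophore pair. It is propagated in E. coli through a high-copy ColE1/pUC origin with ampicillin resistance, and the backbone also carries an f1 origin, an SV40 origin and residual lac/T3/T7 cloning-vector elements. For virus production, an RSV promoter drives a truncated 5' LTR, followed by the Ψ packaging signal, a gag fragment, the RRE for Rev-dependent export of the genomic RNA, and the cPPT/CTS. The 3' LTR carries the ΔU3 deletion that inactivates LTR promoter activity after integration, and an SV40 poly(A) signal follows it.

The payload is transcribed from the constitutive human EF-1α promoter. The annotated sensor reading frame consists of YPet, a fragment of human PIN1 (a protein that binds phospho-Ser/Thr-Pro motifs), an unannotated stretch that presumably holds the linker and substrate region, and Turquoise-GL. The catalogue also lists a C-terminal nuclear localisation motif. This is the architecture of a FRET reporter, in which phosphorylation-dependent binding changes energy transfer between the cyan donor and yellow acceptor. The record does not say what feature makes this version a control. An EMCV IRES downstream links puromycin N-acetyltransferase to the same transcript, so transduced mammalian cells can be selected with puromycin. A hepatitis B virus-related post-transcriptional regulatory element follows, and the HBsAg and X protein annotations are probably homology hits to such regulatory sequence rather than expressed genes. The construct is suited to making stable cell lines for live-cell ERK imaging comparisons.
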