Addgene plasmid #246761: EKAREN5-c
Purpose: Control plasmid for EKAREN5 and EKAREN5-gl (original YPet - mTurquoise-GL pair)
Depositing lab: Toru Hiratsuka. Depositing organization: Osaka International Cancer Institute. Publication: A sensitive ERK fluorescent probe reveals the significance of minimal EGF-induced transcription. Weisheng Z, Nakayama J, Inomata Y, Higashiyama S, Hiratsuka T. Cell Struct Funct. 2024 Dec 18. doi: 10.1247/csf.24070. PubMed 39694501.
Backbone
  Vector backbone: pLV lentiviral vector
  Total vector size (bp): 10986
  Vector type: Mammalian Expression, Lentiviral
  Selectable markers: Puromycin
Growth in bacteria
  Bacterial resistance: Ampicillin, 100 μg/mL
  Growth temperature: 37°C
  Growth strain: NEB Stable
  Copy number: High Copy
Gene/Insert
  Gene/Insert name: EKAREN5-c
  Species: Aequorea victoria
  Insert size (bp): 3429
  Tag / fusion protein: nls localization motif (C terminal on insert)
Resource information
  A portion of this plasmid was derived from a plasmid made by: Hugo Snippert's lab (EKAREN5)
Terms and licenses: Academic/Nonprofit Terms; Industry Terms: Not Available to Industry
How to cite: EKAREN5-c was a gift from Toru Hiratsuka (Addgene plasmid # 246761 ; http://n2t.net/addgene:246761 ; RRID:Addgene_246761)
